>Addgene plasmid #87355 | pUC18-H1 RNAi | addgene full sequence | sequence record 174186 | Addgene NGS Result
GGATCTTCTTGAGATCCTTTTTTTCTGCGCGTAATCTGCTGCTTGCAAACAAAAAAACCACCGCTACCAG
CGGTGGTTTGTTTGCCGGATCAAGAGCTACCAACTCTTTTTCCGAAGGTAACTGGCTTCAGCAGAGCGCA
GATACCAAATACTGTTCTTCTAGTGTAGCCGTAGTTAGGCCACCACTTCAAGAACTCTGTAGCACCGCCT
ACATACCTCGCTCTGCTAATCCTGTTACCAGTGGCTGCTGCCAGTGGCGATAAGTCGTGTCTTACCGGGT
TGGACTCAAGACGATAGTTACCGGATAAGGCGCAGCGGTCGGGCTGAACGGGGGGTTCGTGCACACAGCC
CAGCTTGGAGCGAACGACCTACACCGAACTGAGATACCTACAGCGTGAGCTATGAGAAAGCGCCACGCTT
CCCGAAGGGAGAAAGGCGGACAGGTATCCGGTAAGCGGCAGGGTCGGAACAGGAGAGCGCACGAGGGAGC
TTCCAGGGGGAAACGCCTGGTATCTTTATAGTCCTGTCGGGTTTCGCCACCTCTGACTTGAGCGTCGATT
TTTGTGATGCTCGTCAGGGGGGCGGAGCCTATGGAAAAACGCCAGCAACGCGGCCTTTTTACGGTTCCTG
GCCTTTTGCTGGCCTTTTGCTCACATGTTCTTTCCTGCGTTATCCCCTGATTCTGTGGATAACCGTATTA
CCGCCTTTGAGTGAGCTGATACCGCTCGCCGCAGCCGAACGACCGAGCGCAGCGAGTCAGTGAGCGAGGA
AGCGGAAGAGCGCCCAATACGCAAACCGCCTCTCCCCGCGCGTTGGCCGATTCATTAATGCAGCTGGCAC
GACAGGTTTCCCGACTGGAAAGCGGGCAGTGAGCGCAACGCAATTAATGTGAGTTAGCTCACTCATTAGG
CACCCCAGGCTTTACACTTTATGCTTCCGGCTCGTATGTTGTGTGGAATTGTGAGCGGATAACAATTTCA
CACAGGAAACAGCTATGACCATGATTACGAATTCGAACGCTGACGTCATCAACCCGCTCCAAGGAATCGC
GGGCCCAGTGTCACTAGGCGGGAACACCCAGCGCGCGTGCGCCCTGGCAGGAAGATGGCTGTGAGGGACA
GGGGAGTGGCGCCCTGCAATATTTGCATGTCGCTATGTGTTCTGGGAAATCACCATAAACGTGAAATGTC
TTTGGATTTGGGAATCGTATAAGAACTGTATGAGACCACAGATCTAGAAAGCTTGGCACTGGCCGTCGTT
TTACAACGTCGTGACTGGGAAAACCCTGGCGTTACCCAACTTAATCGCCTTGCAGCACATCCCCCTTTCG
CCAGCTGGCGTAATAGCGAAGAGGCCCGCACCGATCGCCCTTCCCAACAGTTGCGCAGCCTGAATGGCGA
ATGGCGCCTGATGCGGTATTTTCTCCTTACGCATCTGTGCGGTATTTCACACCGCATATGGTGCACTCTC
AGTACAATCTGCTCTGATGCCGCATAGTTAAGCCAGCCCCGACACCCGCCAACACCCGCTGACGCGCCCT
GACGGGCTTGTCTGCTCCCGGCATCCGCTTACAGACAAGCTGTGACCGTCTCCGGGAGCTGCATGTGTCA
GAGGTTTTCACCGTCATCACCGAAACGCGCGAGACGAAAGGGCCTCGTGATACGCCTATTTTTATAGGTT
AATGTCATGATAATAATGGTTTCTTAGACGTCAGGTGGCACTTTTCGGGGAAATGTGCGCGGAACCCCTA
TTTGTTTATTTTTCTAAATACATTCAAATATGTATCCGCTCATGAGACAATAACCCTGATAAATGCTTCA
ATAATATTGAAAAAGGAAGAGTATGAGTATTCAACATTTCCGTGTCGCCCTTATTCCCTTTTTTGCGGCA
TTTTGCCTTCCTGTTTTTGCTCACCCAGAAACGCTGGTGAAAGTAAAAGATGCTGAAGATCAGTTGGGTG
CACGAGTGGGTTACATCGAACTGGATCTCAACAGCGGTAAGATCCTTGAGAGTTTTCGCCCCGAAGAACG
TTTTCCAATGATGAGCACTTTTAAAGTTCTGCTATGTGGCGCGGTATTATCCCGTATTGACGCCGGGCAA
GAGCAACTCGGTCGCCGCATACACTATTCTCAGAATGACTTGGTTGAGTACTCACCAGTCACAGAAAAGC
ATCTTACGGATGGCATGACAGTAAGAGAATTATGCAGTGCTGCCATAACCATGAGTGATAACACTGCGGC
CAACTTACTTCTGACAACGATCGGAGGACCGAAGGAGCTAACCGCTTTTTTGCACAACATGGGGGATCAT
GTAACTCGCCTTGATCGTTGGGAACCGGAGCTGAATGAAGCCATACCAAACGACGAGCGTGACACCACGA
TGCCTGTAGCAATGGCAACAACGTTGCGCAAACTATTAACTGGCGAACTACTTACTCTAGCTTCCCGGCA
ACAATTAATAGACTGGATGGAGGCGGATAAAGTTGCAGGACCACTTCTGCGCTCGGCCCTTCCGGCTGGC
TGGTTTATTGCTGATAAATCTGGAGCCGGTGAGCGTGGGTCTCGCGGTATCATTGCAGCACTGGGGCCAG
ATGGTAAGCCCTCCCGTATCGTAGTTATCTACACGACGGGGAGTCAGGCAACTATGGATGAACGAAATAG
ACAGATCGCTGAGATAGGTGCCTCACTGATTAAGCATTGGTAACTGTCAGACCAAGTTTACTCATATATA
CTTTAGATTGATTTAAAACTTCATTTTTAATTTAAAAGGATCTAGGTGAAGATCCTTTTTGATAATCTCA
TGACCAAAATCCCTTAACGTGAGTTTTCGTTCCACTGAGCGTCAGACCCCGTAGAAAAGATCAAA
Features (pLannotate 1.2.2; 11 found; start..end, strand, type, name):
      9..597     +  rep_origin     ori: high-copy-number ColE1/pMB1/pBR322/pUC origin of replication
    780..872     +  CDS            lacI (fragment): lac repressor; lacI; The lac repressor binds to the lac operator to inhibit transcription in E. coli. This inhibition can be relieved by adding lactose or isopropyl-β-D-thiogalactopyranoside (IPTG).
    885..906     +  protein_bind   CAP binding site: CAP binding activates transcription in the presence of cAMP. E. coli catabolite activator protein
    921..951     +  promoter       lac promoter: promoter for the E. coli lac operon
    959..975     +  protein_bind   lac operator: The lac repressor binds to the lac operator to inhibit transcription in E. coli. This inhibition can be relieved by adding lactose or isopropyl-β-D-thiogalactopyranoside (IPTG). lac repressor encoded by lacI
   1015..1229    +  promoter       H1 promoter: human H1 RNA promoter
   1247..1401    +  CDS            lacZα (fragment): LacZα fragment of β-galactosidase; lacZ fragment
   1407..1506    -  misc_feature   bom (fragment): basis of mobility region from pBR322
   1608..1643    -  CDS            rop (fragment): Rop protein, which maintains plasmids at low copy number; rop
   1738..1842    +  promoter       AmpR promoter: bla
   1843..2703    +  CDS            AmpR: β-lactamase; bla; confers resistance to ampicillin, carbenicillin, and related antibiotics
