[The description below was written by a language model from this plasmid's Addgene catalogue record and pLannotate feature annotations shown in this document.]
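Description:
pUC18-H1 RNAi is a small (about 2.9 kb) shRNA expression vector for mammalian cells, built by placing the human H1 RNA promoter into the polylinker region of the pUC18 cloning plasmid. It is propagated in E. coli as a high-copy plasmid through the pUC/ColE1-type origin and selected with ampicillin via the β-lactamase gene and its native promoter. The feature table also shows the usual pUC remnants around the insertion site: the CAP binding site, lac promoter and operator upstream, a lacZα fragment downstream, and short fragments annotated as lacI, bom and rop. These are backbone residues with no role in the mammalian function of the vector. The record recommends a recombination-deficient host, which is sensible for plasmids that will carry hairpin-forming inverted repeats.

The payload is a roughly 219 bp H1 promoter, which the depositor reports was amplified from U87MG human glioma cells and cloned between EcoRI and HindIII. H1 is an RNA polymerase III promoter commonly used to produce short, defined transcripts such as hairpin RNAs. Immediately downstream lies a reduced multiple cloning site of BglII, XbaI and HindIII, into which annealed oligonucleotides encoding an shRNA can be inserted. As deposited, the plasmid is an empty vector with no hairpin. The record shows no mammalian selection marker or reporter, so it appears suited to transfection-based knockdown. The depositor describes it as suitable for shRNA studies, particularly in glioma cells, and the associated work concerned silencing of monocarboxylate transporters in malignant glioma.
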