Addgene plasmid #87355: pUC18-H1 RNAi
Purpose: RNAi expression vector based on H1 promoter and pUC18 vector backbone
Depositing lab: Saroj Mathupala. Depositing organization: Wayne State University. Publication: Silencing of monocarboxylate transporters via small interfering ribonucleic acid inhibits glycolysis and induces cell death in malignant glioma: an in vitro study. Mathupala SP, Parajuli P, Sloan AE. Neurosurgery. 2004 Dec;55(6):1410-9; discussion 1419. PubMed 15574223.
Backbone
  Vector backbone: pUC18
  Total vector size (bp): 2864
  Modifications to backbone: MCS is BglII-XbaI-HinDIII. H1 RNA promoter placed 5' to MCS.
  Vector type: Mammalian Expression, RNAi ; shRNA expression vector
Growth in bacteria
  Bacterial resistance: Ampicillin, 100 μg/mL
  Growth temperature: 37°C
  Growth strain: NEB Stable
  Growth instructions: Can be maintained in E. coli SURE or any other recombination deficient strain
  Copy number: High Copy
Gene/Insert
  Gene/Insert name: H1 RNA Promoter from U87MG glioma cells
  Species: H. sapiens (human)
  Insert size (bp): 219
  Promoter: H1 RNA
  Cloning method: Restriction Enzyme; 5′ cloning site EcoRI (not destroyed); 3′ cloning site HindIII (not destroyed)
  Sequencing primers: 5′ M13 reverse sequencing primer; 3′ M13 forward sequencing primer
Terms and licenses: Academic/Nonprofit Terms; Industry Terms: Not Available to Industry
Depositor comments: H1 RNA promoter cloned from U87MG glioma (brain tumor) cells via RT-PCR. Vector suitable for shRNA studies, particularly for shRNA expression in glioma cells.
How to cite: pUC18-H1 RNAi was a gift from Saroj Mathupala (Addgene plasmid # 87355 ; http://n2t.net/addgene:87355 ; RRID:Addgene_87355)
